Addgene plasmid #222691: CRISPR-StAR4B (Lenti)
Purpose: (Empty Backbone) CRISPR-screening
Depositing lab: Ulrich Elling. Depositing organization: Institut fuer Molekulare Biotechnologie (IMBA). Publication: CRISPR-StAR enables high-resolution genetic screening in complex in vivo models. Uijttewaal ECH, Lee J, Sell AC, Botay N, Vainorius G, Novatchkova M, Baar J, Yang J, Potzler T, van der Leij S, Lowden C, Sinner J, Elewaut A, Gavrilovic M, Obenauf A, Schramek D, Elling U. Nat Biotechnol. 2024 Dec 16. doi: 10.1038/s41587-024-02512-9. PubMed 39681701.
Backbone
  Vector backbone: FUW
  Vector type: Mammalian Expression, Lentiviral, CRISPR
  Selectable markers: Blasticidin
Growth in bacteria
  Bacterial resistance: Ampicillin, 100 μg/mL
  Growth temperature: 37°C
  Growth strain: NEB Stable
  Copy number: High Copy
Gene/Insert
  Gene/Insert name: None
  Mutation: PGK without BsmBI cutsite
Terms and licenses: Academic/Nonprofit Terms; Industry Terms: Not Available to Industry
How to cite: CRISPR-StAR4B (Lenti) was a gift from Ulrich Elling (Addgene plasmid # 222691 ; http://n2t.net/addgene:222691 ; RRID:Addgene_222691)
