[The description below was written by a language model from this plasmid's Addgene catalogue record and pLannotate feature annotations shown in this document.]
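Description:
CRISPR-StAR4B (Lenti) is an empty lentiviral backbone for CRISPR screening, built on the FUW vector and intended to receive sgRNA sequences; no insert is recorded. It is propagated in E. coli as a high-copy plasmid through a ColE1/pUC-type origin with ampicillin selection (AmpR). An f1 origin and an SV40/EM7-driven BleoR cassette lie outside the viral region. The transfer-vector portion has a CMV enhancer/promoter fused to a truncated HIV-1 5' LTR, so genomic RNA can be produced in packaging cells. This is followed by the Ψ packaging signal with a gag fragment, the RRE for Rev-dependent export, cPPT/CTS, a WPRE, a truncated 3' LTR and a bGH polyadenylation signal.

The payload begins with a human U6 Pol III promoter. Downstream of it lie a loxP site, an oppositely oriented lox5171 site, a mouse PGK promoter driving blasticidin S deaminase (the mammalian selection marker), a second loxP, a fragment of the S. pyogenes tracrRNA scaffold, and a second lox5171. The PGK promoter has been modified to remove a BsmBI site, presumably so that this enzyme can be used for guide cloning, although the record does not describe the cloning site.

The blasticidin cassette separates U6 from the scaffold, so the guide should be non-functional until Cre acts. Because loxP and lox5171 are mutually incompatible, Cre can recombine one pair or the other, and the two choices give different outcomes. Excision between the loxP sites would bring the scaffold next to U6, while recombination of the lox5171 pair would remove the scaffold. This interpretation is inferred from the feature layout. It fits the construct's stated use in high-resolution genetic screening in complex in vivo models, where the inactive outcome could provide internal controls.
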