Features (pLannotate 1.2.2; 37 found; start..end, strand, type, name):
    190..1050    -  CDS            AmpR: β-lactamase; bla; confers resistance to ampicillin, carbenicillin, and related antibiotics
   1051..1155    -  promoter       AmpR promoter: bla
   1214..1266    -  misc_feature   bom (fragment): basis of mobility region from pBR322
   1425..1804    +  enhancer       CMV enhancer: human cytomegalovirus immediate early enhancer
   1805..2004    +  promoter       CMV promoter: human cytomegalovirus (CMV) immediate early promoter
   2022..2202    +  LTR            5' LTR (truncated): truncated 5' long terminal repeat (LTR) from HIV-1
   2249..2374    +  misc_feature   HIV-1 Ψ: packaging signal of human immunodeficiency virus type 1
   2358..2721    +  CDS            HIV-1 gag (fragment): gag protein from human immunodeficiency virus 1; gag
   2867..3100    +  misc_feature   RRE: The Rev response element (RRE) of HIV-1 allows for Rev-dependent mRNA export from the nucleus to the cytoplasm.
   3477..3577    +  CDS            Rev (fragment): human immunodeficiency virus 1 (HIV-1) Rev protein; rev; enhances nuclear export of unspliced and incompletely spliced viral mRNAs
   3627..3744    +  misc_feature   cPPT/CTS: central polypurine tract and central termination sequence of HIV-1
   3872..4112    +  promoter       U6 promoter: RNA polymerase III promoter for human U6 snRNA
   4164..4197    +  protein_bind   loxP: Cre-mediated recombination occurs in the 8-bp core sequence (GCATACAT). Cre recombinase
   4325..4358    -  protein_bind   lox5171: Cre-mediated recombination occurs in the 8-bp core sequence (GTACACAT). lox5171 sites are compatible with each other, but incompatible with loxP or loxN sites (Lee and Saito, 1988). Cre recombinase
   4392..4738    +  promoter       PGK promoter (fragment): mouse phosphoglycerate kinase 1 promoter
   4730..4844    +  promoter       PGK promoter (fragment): mouse phosphoglycerate kinase 1 promoter
   4858..5254    +  CDS            BSD (fragment): blasticidin S deaminase; Aspergillus terreus BSD; confers resistance to blasticidin
   5265..5298    +  protein_bind   loxP: Cre-mediated recombination occurs in the 8-bp core sequence (GCATACAT). Cre recombinase
   5299..5363    +  misc_RNA       tracrRNA (fragment): trans-activating CRISPR RNA for the Streptococcus pyogenes CRISPR/Cas9 system
   5378..5411    -  protein_bind   lox5171: Cre-mediated recombination occurs in the 8-bp core sequence (GTACACAT). lox5171 sites are compatible with each other, but incompatible with loxP or loxN sites (Lee and Saito, 1988). Cre recombinase
   5547..5567    +  misc_feature   MCS (fragment): pBluescript multiple cloning site
   5570..6158    +  misc_feature   WPRE: woodchuck hepatitis virus posttranscriptional regulatory element
   6095..6676    +  CDS            nef (fragment): NEF_HV1H2 - Experimental evidence at protein level: Swiss-Prot protein existence level 1. Extracellular Nef protein targets CD4(+) T-lymphocytes for apoptosis by interacting with CXCR4 surface receptors. From Human immunodeficiency virus type 1 group M subtype B (isolate HXB2) (HIV-1).
   6683..6863    +  LTR            5' LTR (truncated): truncated 5' long terminal repeat (LTR) from HIV-1
   6895..7119    +  polyA_signal   bGH poly(A) signal: bovine growth hormone polyadenylation signal
   7123..7144    +  promoter       SV40 promoter (fragment): SV40 enhancer and early promoter
   7165..7593    +  rep_origin     f1 ori (sequence partly withheld): f1 bacteriophage origin of replication; arrow indicates direction of (+) strand synthesis
   7607..7936    +  promoter       SV40 promoter: SV40 enhancer and early promoter
   7984..8031    +  promoter       EM7 promoter: synthetic bacterial promoter&nbsp
   8050..8424    +  CDS            BleoR: antibiotic-binding protein; Sh ble from Streptoalloteichus hindustanus; confers resistance to bleomycin, phleomycin, and Zeocin™
   8434..8559    +  CDS            ble (fragment): BLE_KLEPN - Experimental evidence at protein level: Swiss-Prot protein existence level 1. Binding protein with a strong affinity to the bleomycin family of antibiotics. Binds to CL990; an antimitotic-antibiotic compound. From Klebsiella pneumoniae.
   8554..8675    +  polyA_signal   SV40 poly(A) signal: SV40 polyadenylation signal
   8748..8764    -  protein_bind   lac operator: The lac repressor binds to the lac operator to inhibit transcription in E. coli. This inhibition can be relieved by adding lactose or isopropyl-β-D-thiogalactopyranoside (IPTG). lac repressor encoded by lacI
   8772..8802    -  promoter       lac promoter: promoter for the E. coli lac operon
   8817..8838    -  protein_bind   CAP binding site: CAP binding activates transcription in the presence of cAMP. E. coli catabolite activator protein
   8851..8943    -  CDS            lacI (fragment): lac repressor; lacI; The lac repressor binds to the lac operator to inhibit transcription in E. coli. This inhibition can be relieved by adding lactose or isopropyl-β-D-thiogalactopyranoside (IPTG).
   9126..19      -  rep_origin     ori (across the origin): high-copy-number ColE1/pMB1/pBR322/pUC origin of replication
>Addgene plasmid #222691 | CRISPR-StAR4B (Lenti) | addgene full sequence | sequence record 441233 | Addgene NGS Result
CAGAAAAAAAGGATCTCAAGAAGATCCTTTGATCTTTTCTACGGGGTCTGACGCTCAGTGGAACGAAAAC
TCACGTTAAGGGATTTTGGTCATGAGATTATCAAAAAGGATCTTCACCTAGATCCTTTTAAATTAAAAAT
GAAGTTTTAAATCAATCTAAAGTATATATGAGTAAACTTGGTCTGACAGTTACCAATGCTTAATCAGTGA
GGCACCTATCTCAGCGATCTGTCTATTTCGTTCATCCATAGTTGCCTGACTCCCCGTCGTGTAGATAACT
ACGATACGGGAGGGCTTACCATCTGGCCCCAGTGCTGCAATGATACCGCGAGACCCACGCTCACCGGCTC
CAGATTTATCAGCAATAAACCAGCCAGCCGGAAGGGCCGAGCGCAGAAGTGGTCCTGCAACTTTATCCGC
CTCCATCCAGTCTATTAATTGTTGCCGGGAAGCTAGAGTAAGTAGTTCGCCAGTTAATAGTTTGCGCAAC
GTTGTTGCCATTGCTACAGGCATCGTGGTGTCACGCTCGTCGTTTGGTATGGCTTCATTCAGCTCCGGTT
CCCAACGATCAAGGCGAGTTACATGATCCCCCATGTTGTGCAAAAAAGCGGTTAGCTCCTTCGGTCCTCC
GATCGTTGTCAGAAGTAAGTTGGCCGCAGTGTTATCACTCATGGTTATGGCAGCACTGCATAATTCTCTT
ACTGTCATGCCATCCGTAAGATGCTTTTCTGTGACTGGTGAGTACTCAACCAAGTCATTCTGAGAATAGT
GTATGCGGCGACCGAGTTGCTCTTGCCCGGCGTCAATACGGGATAATACCGCGCCACATAGCAGAACTTT
AAAAGTGCTCATCATTGGAAAACGTTCTTCGGGGCGAAAACTCTCAAGGATCTTACCGCTGTTGAGATCC
AGTTCGATGTAACCCACTCGTGCACCCAACTGATCTTCAGCATCTTTTACTTTCACCAGCGTTTCTGGGT
GAGCAAAAACAGGAAGGCAAAATGCCGCAAAAAAGGGAATAAGGGCGACACGGAAATGTTGAATACTCAT
ACTCTTCCTTTTTCAATATTATTGAAGCATTTATCAGGGTTATTGTCTCATGAGCGGATACATATTTGAA
TGTATTTAGAAAAATAAACAAATAGGGGTTCCGCGCACATTTCCCCGAAAAGTGCCACCTGACGTCGACG
GATCGGGAGATCTCCCGATCCCCTATGGTGCACTCTCAGTACAATCTGCTCTGATGCCGCATAGTTAAGC
CAGTATCTGCTCCCTGCTTGTGTGTTGGAGGTCGCTGAGTAGTGCGCGAGCAAAATTTAAGCTACAACAA
GGCAAGGCTTGACCGACAATTGCATGAAGAATCTGCTTAGGGTTAGGCGTTTTGCGCTGCTTCGCGATGT
ACGGGCCAGATATACGCGCGCGTTGACATTGATTATTGACTAGTTATTAATAGTAATCAATTACGGGGTC
ATTAGTTCATAGCCCATATATGGAGTTCCGCGTTACATAACTTACGGTAAATGGCCCGCCTGGCTGACCG
CCCAACGACCCCCGCCCATTGACGTCAATAATGACGTATGTTCCCATAGTAACGCCAATAGGGACTTTCC
ATTGACGTCAATGGGTGGAGTATTTACGGTAAACTGCCCACTTGGCAGTACATCAAGTGTATCATATGCC
AAGTACGCCCCCTATTGACGTCAATGACGGTAAATGGCCCGCCTGGCATTATGCCCAGTACATGACCTTA
TGGGACTTTCCTACTTGGCAGTACATCTACGTATTAGTCATCGCTATTACCATGGTGATGCGGTTTTGGC
AGTACATCAATGGGCGTGGATAGCGGTTTGACTCACGGGGATTTCCAAGTCTCCACCCCATTGACGTCAA
TGGGAGTTTGTTTTGGCACCAAAATCAACGGGACTTTCCAAAATGTCGTAACAACTCCGCCCCATTGACG
CAAATGGGCGGTAGGCGTGTACGGTGGGAGGTCTATATAAGCAGCGCGTTTTGCCTGTACTGGGTCTCTC
TGGTTAGACCAGATCTGAGCCTGGGAGCTCTCTGGCTAACTAGGGAACCCACTGCTTAAGCCTCAATAAA
GCTTGCCTTGAGTGCTTCAAGTAGTGTGTGCCCGTCTGTTGTGTGACTCTGGTAACTAGAGATCCCTCAG
ACCCTTTTAGTCAGTGTGGAAAATCTCTAGCAGTGGCGCCCGAACAGGGACTTGAAAGCGAAAGGGAAAC
CAGAGGAGCTCTCTCGACGCAGGACTCGGCTTGCTGAAGCGCGCACGGCAAGAGGCGAGGGGCGGCGACT
GGTGAGTACGCCAAAAATTTTGACTAGCGGAGGCTAGAAGGAGAGAGATGGGTGCGAGAGCGTCAGTATT
AAGCGGGGGAGAATTAGATCGCGATGGGAAAAAATTCGGTTAAGGCCAGGGGGAAAGAAAAAATATAAAT
TAAAACATATAGTATGGGCAAGCAGGGAGCTAGAACGATTCGCAGTTAATCCTGGCCTGTTAGAAACATC
AGAAGGCTGTAGACAAATACTGGGACAGCTACAACCATCCCTTCAGACAGGATCAGAAGAACTTAGATCA
TTATATAATACAGTAGCAACCCTCTATTGTGTGCATCAAAGGATAGAGATAAAAGACACCAAGGAAGCTT
TAGACAAGATAGAGGAAGAGCAAAACAAAAGTAAGACCACCGCACAGCAAGCGGCCGCTGATCTTCAGAC
CTGGAGGAGGAGATATGAGGGACAATTGGAGAAGTGAATTATATAAATATAAAGTAGTAAAAATTGAACC
ATTAGGAGTAGCACCCACCAAGGCAAAGAGAAGAGTGGTGCAGAGAGAAAAAAGAGCAGTGGGAATAGGA
GCTTTGTTCCTTGGGTTCTTGGGAGCAGCAGGAAGCACTATGGGCGCAGCGTCAATGACGCTGACGGTAC
AGGCCAGACAATTATTGTCTGGTATAGTGCAGCAGCAGAACAATTTGCTGAGGGCTATTGAGGCGCAACA
GCATCTGTTGCAACTCACAGTCTGGGGCATCAAGCAGCTCCAGGCAAGAATCCTGGCTGTGGAAAGATAC
CTAAAGGATCAACAGCTCCTGGGGATTTGGGGTTGCTCTGGAAAACTCATTTGCACCACTGCTGTGCCTT
GGAATGCTAGTTGGAGTAATAAATCTCTGGAACAGATTTGGAATCACACGACCTGGATGGAGTGGGACAG
AGAAATTAACAATTACACAAGCTTAATACACTCCTTAATTGAAGAATCGCAAAACCAGCAAGAAAAGAAT
GAACAAGAATTATTGGAATTAGATAAATGGGCAAGTTTGTGGAATTGGTTTAACATAACAAATTGGCTGT
GGTATATAAAATTATTCATAATGATAGTAGGAGGCTTGGTAGGTTTAAGAATAGTTTTTGCTGTACTTTC
TATAGTGAATAGAGTTAGGCAGGGATATTCACCATTATCGTTTCAGACCCACCTCCCAACCCCGAGGGGA
CCCGACAGGCCCGAAGGAATAGAAGAAGAAGGTGGAGAGAGAGACAGAGACAGATCCATTCGATTAGTGA
ACGGATCGGCACTGCGTGCGCCAATTCTGCAGACAAATGGCAGTATTCATCCACAATTTTAAAAGAAAAG
GGGGGATTGGGGGGTACAGTGCAGGGGAAAGAATAGTAGACATAATAGCAACAGACATACAAACTAAAGA
ATTACAAAAACAAATTACAAAAATTCAAAATTTTCGGGTTTATTACAGGGACAGGCTAGCCTCTAGGCGC
CGGAATTGAAGATCTCCGCGGTTAATTAAAATGATACGGCGACCACCGAGATCTGTCTTGATCTAGGAGC
TACTCATCAACGGTCACATGTGAGGGCCTATTTCCCATGATTCCTTCATATTTGCATATACGATACAAGG
CTGTTAGAGAGATAATTGGAATTAATTTGACTGTAAACACAAAGATATTAGTACAAAATACGTGACGTAG
AAAGTAATAATTTCTTGGGTAGTTTGCAGTTTTAAAATTATGTTTTAAAATGGACTATCATATGCTTACC
GTAACTTGAAAGTATTTCGATTTCTTGGCTTTATATATCTTGTGGAAAGGACGAAACACCCGAGACGTCT
ACCGCACGTCGTCTCAGTTTAAGAGCTATGCTGATAACTTCGTATAGCATACATTATACGAAGTTATTTT
TTTTTTTTGCGGCCGCCAAGAGAGCAGAAATAGCAAGTAACTCATTAGGTAAATAAGGTAGTCCGTTTAG
TGCCGTAGCCAATTCTCAGACATTTAATGGCTCTAAACGTAACATTTACAAATTATAACTTCGTATAATG
TGTACTATACGAAGTTATTAATTAATTCTGGTTCGAATGTAGAATTCTACCGGGTAGGGGAGGCGCTTTT
CCCAAGGCAGTCTGGAGCATGCGCTTTAGCAGCCCCGCTGGGCACTTGGCGCTACACAAGTGGCCTCTGG
CCTCGCACACATTCCACATCCACCGGTAGGCGCCAACCGGCTCCGTTCTTTGGTGGCCCCTTCGCGCCAC
CTTCTACTCCTCCCCTAGTCAGGAAGTTCCCCCCCGCCCCGCAGCTCGCGTCGTGCAGGACGTGACAAAT
GGAAGTAGCACGTCTCACTAGTCTCGTGCAGATGGACAGCACCGCTGAGCAATGGAAGCGGGTAGGCCTT
TGGGGCAGCGGCCAATAGCAGCTTTGCTCCTTCGCTTTCCGGGCTCAGGGGCGGGGCGGGCGCCCGAAGG
TCCTCCGGAGGCCCGGCATTCTGCACGCTTCAAAAGCGCACGTCTGCCGCGCTGTTCTCCTCTTCCTCAT
CTCCGGGCCTTTCGACCTGCAGCCAATATGGCCAAGCCTTTGTCTCAAGAAGAATCCACCCTCATTGAAA
GAGCAACGGCTACAATCAACAGCATCCCCATCTCTGAGGATTACAGCGTCGCCAGCGCAGCTCTCTCTAG
CGACGGCCGCATCTTCACTGGTGTCAATGTATATCATTTTACTGGGGGACCTTGTGCAGAACTCGTGGTG
CTGGGCACTGCTGCTGCTGCGGCAGCTGGCAACCTGACTTGTATCGTCGCGATCGGAAATGAGAACAGGG
GCATCTTGAGCCCCTGCGGACGGTGCCGACAGGTGCTTCTCGATCTGCATCCTGGGATCAAAGCCATAGT
GAAGGACAGTGATGGACAGCCGACGGCAGTTGGGATTCGTGAATTGCTGCCCTCTGGTTATGTGTGGGAG
GGCTGACCTGCAGGATAACTTCGTATAGCATACATTATACGAAGTTATCAGCATAGCAAGTTTAAATAAG
GCTAGTCCGTTATCAACTTGAAAAAGTGGCACCGAGTCGGTGCTTTTTTGTTTTAGCATAACTTCGTATA
ATGTGTACTATACGAAGTTATCTAGAGGTACCCGTTAAGATCGGAAGAGCACACGTCTGAACTCCAGTCA
CAAAATTATCTCGTATGCCGTCTTATGCTTGTTAATTAACAATTGACGCGTAATTCTACCGGCTAGCGAG
AGCACACACGAAAGGTAATTCGATATCAAGCTTATCGGTAATCAACCTCTGGATTACAAAATTTGTGAAA
GATTGACTGGTATTCTTAACTATGTTGCTCCTTTTACGCTATGTGGATACGCTGCTTTAATGCCTTTGTA
TCATGCTATTGCTTCCCGTATGGCTTTCATTTTCTCCTCCTTGTATAAATCCTGGTTGCTGTCTCTTTAT
GAGGAGTTGTGGCCCGTTGTCAGGCAACGTGGCGTGGTGTGCACTGTGTTTGCTGACGCAACCCCCACTG
GTTGGGGCATTGCCACCACCTGTCAGCTCCTTTCCGGGACTTTCGCTTTCCCCCTCCCTATTGCCACGGC
GGAACTCATCGCCGCCTGCCTTGCCCGCTGCTGGACAGGGGCTCGGCTGTTGGGCACTGACAATTCCGTG
GTGTTGTCGGGGAAATCATCGTCCTTTCCTTGGCTGCTCGCCTGTGTTGCCACCTGGATTCTGCGCGGGA
CGTCCTTCTGCTACGTCCCTTCGGCCCTCAATCCAGCGGACCTTCCTTCCCGCGGCCTGCTGCCGGCTCT
GCGGCCTCTTCCGCGTCTTCGCCTTCGCCCTCAGACGAGTCGGATCTCCCTTTGGGCCGCCTCCCCGCAT
CGATACCGTCGACCTCGAGACCTAGAAAAACATGGAGCAATCACAAGTAGCAATACAGCAGCTACCAATG
CTGATTGTGCCTGGCTAGAAGCACAAGAGGAGGAGGAGGTGGGTTTTCCAGTCACACCTCAGGTACCTTT
AAGACCAATGACTTACAAGGCAGCTGTAGATCTTAGCCACTTTTTAAAAGAAAAGGGGGGACTGGAAGGG
CTAATTCACTCCCAACGAAGACAAGATATCCTTGATCTGTGGATCTACCACACACAAGGCTACTTCCCTG
ATTGGCAGAACTACACACCAGGGCCAGGGATCAGATATCCACTGACCTTTGGATGGTGCTACAAGCTAGT
ACCAGTTGAGCAAGAGAAGGTAGAAGAAGCCAATGAAGGAGAGAACACCCGCTTGTTACACCCTGTGAGC
CTGCATGGGATGGATGACCCGGAGAGAGAAGTATTAGAGTGGAGGTTTGACAGCCGCCTAGCATTTCATC
ACATGGCCCGAGAGCTGCATCCGGACTGTACTGGGTCTCTCTGGTTAGACCAGATCTGAGCCTGGGAGCT
CTCTGGCTAACTAGGGAACCCACTGCTTAAGCCTCAATAAAGCTTGCCTTGAGTGCTTCAAGTAGTGTGT
GCCCGTCTGTTGTGTGACTCTGGTAACTAGAGATCCCTCAGACCCTTTTAGTCAGTGTGGAAAATCTCTA
GCAGGGCCCGTTTAAACCCGCTGATCAGCCTCGACTGTGCCTTCTAGTTGCCAGCCATCTGTTGTTTGCC
CCTCCCCCGTGCCTTCCTTGACCCTGGAAGGTGCCACTCCCACTGTCCTTTCCTAATAAAATGAGGAAAT
TGCATCGCATTGTCTGAGTAGGTGTCATTCTATTCTGGGGGGTGGGGTGGGGCAGGACAGCAAGGGGGAG
GATTGGGAAGACAATAGCAGGCATGCTGGGGATGCGGTGGGCTCTATGGCTTCTGAGGCGGAAAGAACCA
GCTGGGGCTCTAGGGGGTATCCCC
[124 nt withheld, positions 7165-7288]
C
[91 nt withheld, positions 7290-7380]
A
[49 nt withheld, positions 7382-7430]
CCTTTGACGTTGGAGTCCACGTTCTTT
[37 nt withheld, positions 7458-7494]
ACCCTATCTCGGTCTATTCTTTTGATTTATAAGGGATTTTGCCGATTTCGGCCTATTGGTTAAAAAATGA
GCTGATTTAACAAAAATTTAACGCGAATTAATTCTGTGGAATGTGTGTCAGTTAGGGTGTGGAAAGTCCC
CAGGCTCCCCAGCAGGCAGAAGTATGCAAAGCATGCATCTCAATTAGTCAGCAACCAGGTGTGGAAAGTC
CCCAGGCTCCCCAGCAGGCAGAAGTATGCAAAGCATGCATCTCAATTAGTCAGCAACCATAGTCCCGCCC
CTAACTCCGCCCATCCCGCCCCTAACTCCGCCCAGTTCCGCCCATTCTCCGCCCCATGGCTGACTAATTT
TTTTTATTTATGCAGAGGCCGAGGCCGCCTCTGCCTCTGAGCTATTCCAGAAGTAGTGAGGAGGCTTTTT
TGGAGGCCTAGGCTTTTGCAAAAAGCTCCCGGGAGCTTGTATATCCATTTTCGGATCTGATCAGCACGTG
TTGACAATTAATCATCGGCATAGTATATCGGCATAGTATAATACGACAAGGTGAGGAACTAAACCATGGC
CAAGTTGACCAGTGCCGTTCCGGTGCTCACCGCGCGCGACGTCGCCGGAGCGGTCGAGTTCTGGACCGAC
CGGCTCGGGTTCTCCCGGGACTTCGTGGAGGACGACTTCGCCGGTGTGGTCCGGGACGACGTGACCCTGT
TCATCAGCGCGGTCCAGGACCAGGTGGTGCCGGACAACACCCTGGCCTGGGTGTGGGTGCGCGGCCTGGA
CGAGCTGTACGCCGAGTGGTCGGAGGTCGTGTCCACGAACTTCCGGGACGCCTCCGGGCCGGCCATGACC
GAGATCGGCGAGCAGCCGTGGGGGCGGGAGTTCGCCCTGCGCGACCCGGCCGGCAACTGCGTGCACTTCG
TGGCCGAGGAGCAGGACTGACACGTGCTACGAGATTTCGATTCCACCGCCGCCTTCTATGAAAGGTTGGG
CTTCGGAATCGTTTTCCGGGACGCCGGCTGGATGATCCTCCAGCGCGGGGATCTCATGCTGGAGTTCTTC
GCCCACCCCAACTTGTTTATTGCAGCTTATAATGGTTACAAATAAAGCAATAGCATCACAAATTTCACAA
ATAAAGCATTTTTTTCACTGCATTCTAGTTGTGGTTTGTCCAAACTCATCAATGTATCTTATCATGTCTG
TATACCGTCGACCTCTAGCTAGAGCTTGGCGTAATCATGGTCATAGCTGTTTCCTGTGTGAAATTGTTAT
CCGCTCACAATTCCACACAACATACGAGCCGGAAGCATAAAGTGTAAAGCCTGGGGTGCCTAATGAGTGA
GCTAACTCACATTAATTGCGTTGCGCTCACTGCCCGCTTTCCAGTCGGGAAACCTGTCGTGCCAGCTGCA
TTAATGAATCGGCCAACGCGCGGGGAGAGGCGGTTTGCGTATTGGGCGCTCTTCCGCTTCCTCGCTCACT
GACTCGCTGCGCTCGGTCGTTCGGCTGCGGCGAGCGGTATCAGCTCACTCAAAGGCGGTAATACGGTTAT
CCACAGAATCAGGGGATAACGCAGGAAAGAACATGTGAGCAAAAGGCCAGCAAAAGGCCAGGAACCGTAA
AAAGGCCGCGTTGCTGGCGTTTTTCCATAGGCTCCGCCCCCCTGACGAGCATCACAAAAATCGACGCTCA
AGTCAGAGGTGGCGAAACCCGACAGGACTATAAAGATACCAGGCGTTTCCCCCTGGAAGCTCCCTCGTGC
GCTCTCCTGTTCCGACCCTGCCGCTTACCGGATACCTGTCCGCCTTTCTCCCTTCGGGAAGCGTGGCGCT
TTCTCATAGCTCACGCTGTAGGTATCTCAGTTCGGTGTAGGTCGTTCGCTCCAAGCTGGGCTGTGTGCAC
GAACCCCCCGTTCAGCCCGACCGCTGCGCCTTATCCGGTAACTATCGTCTTGAGTCCAACCCGGTAAGAC
ACGACTTATCGCCACTGGCAGCAGCCACTGGTAACAGGATTAGCAGAGCGAGGTATGTAGGCGGTGCTAC
AGAGTTCTTGAAGTGGTGGCCTAACTACGGCTACACTAGAAGAACAGTATTTGGTATCTGCGCTCTGCTG
AAGCCAGTTACCTTCGGAAAAAGAGTTGGTAGCTCTTGATCCGGCAAACAAACCACCGCTGGTAGCGGTG
GTTTTTTTGTTTGCAAGCAGCAGATTACGCG
